Addgene plasmid #69957: 4Z30
Purpose: Bacterial expression for structure determination; may not be full ORF
Depositing lab: Cheryl Arrowsmith. Depositing organization: University of Toronto.
Backbone
  Vector backbone: pNIC-CH
  Backbone manufacturer: SGC (Addgene plasmid #26117)
  Vector type: Bacterial Expression
Growth in bacteria
  Bacterial resistance: Kanamycin, 50 μg/mL
  Growth temperature: 37°C
  Growth strain: DH5alpha
  Copy number: High Copy
Gene/Insert
  Gene/Insert name: RC3H2:YTC020-E12:C234063 (alt names: RC3H2:S87-Q404:CH; MGC collection)
  Species: H. sapiens (human)
  Entrez Gene: RC3H2 (a.k.a. MNAB, RNF164)
  Promoter: T7-lacO
  Tag / fusion protein: His (C terminal on backbone)
  Cloning method: Unknown
  Sequencing primers: 5′ T7; 3′ T7-term
Terms and licenses: Academic/Nonprofit Terms; Industry Terms: Not Available to Industry
Depositor comments: http://www.thesgc.org/structures/4Z30 for more information
How to cite: 4Z30 was a gift from Cheryl Arrowsmith (Addgene plasmid # 69957 ; http://n2t.net/addgene:69957 ; RRID:Addgene_69957)
