[The description below was written by a language model from this plasmid's Addgene catalogue record.]
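Description:
4Z30 is a bacterial expression plasmid built on the pNIC-CH backbone from the Structural Genomics Consortium, made to produce a fragment of the human protein RC3H2 (also known as MNAB or RNF164) for structure determination. The insert derives from an MGC collection clone. Its alternate name indicates that it spans roughly residues S87 to Q404 rather than the whole protein, which fits the catalogue note that the construct may not contain the full open reading frame. The plasmid name matches the structure entry the depositor points to for further information.

Expression is driven by a T7-lacO promoter, in which the strong T7 phage promoter is paired with a lac operator. Transcription therefore depends on a host that supplies T7 RNA polymerase and stays repressed by LacI until it is induced. The backbone adds a C-terminal His tag to the insert, which allows the recombinant protein to be purified by immobilised metal affinity chromatography, a routine step in preparing crystallography samples. The standard T7 and T7-terminator sequencing primers flank the insert, so a T7 terminator presumably lies downstream of the coding region.

The plasmid carries kanamycin resistance for selection, is listed as high copy, and is propagated in a cloning strain, DH5alpha. The record does not name the origin of replication or the cloning method, and no feature table is provided, so the details of tag linkers and other backbone elements cannot be confirmed from it.
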