>Addgene plasmid #69957 | 4Z30 | depositor partial sequence | sequence record 124281 | Insert
AGTAATCTAGGTGAGAATAAACACTATGAGGTTGCAAAGAAATGCGTTGAGGATTTGGCACTCTACTTAA
AACCACTAAGTGGAGGTAAAGGTGTAGCTAGCTTGAACCAGAGTGCACTGAGCCGTCCAATGCAAAGGAA
ACTGGTGACACTTGTAAATTGTCAACTGGTGGAGGAAGAAGGTCGTGTAAGAGCCATGCGAGCAGCTCGT
TCCCTTGGAGAAAGAACTGTAACAGAACTGATATTACAGCACCAGAACCCTCAGCAGTTGTCTGCCAATC
TATGGGCCGCTGTCAGGGCTCGAGGATGCCAGTTTTTAGGGCCAGCTATGCAAGAAGAGGCCTTGAAGCT
GGTGTTACTGGCATTAGAAGATGGTTCTGCCCTCTCAAGGAAAGTTCTGGTACTTTTTGTTGTGCAGAGA
CTAGAACCAAGATTTCCTCAGGCATCAAAAACAAGTATTGGTCATGTTGTGCAACTACTGTATCGAGCTT
CTTGTTTTAAGGTTACCAAAAGAGATGAAGACTCTTCCCTAATGCAGCTGAAGGAGGAATTTCGGAGTTA
TGAAGCATTACGCAGAGAACATGATGCCCAAATTGTTCATATTGCCATGGAAGCAGGACTCCGTATTTCA
CCTGAACAGTGGTCCTCTCTTTTGTATGGTGATTTGGCTCATAAATCACACATGCAGTCTATCATTGATA
AGCTACAGTCTCCAGAGTCATTTGCAAAGAGTGTCCAGGAATTGACAATTGTTTTGCAACGAACAGGTGA
CCCAGCTAACTTAAATAGACTGAGGCCTCATTTAGAGCTTCTTGCAAACATAGACCCTAATCCAGACGCT
GTTTCACCAACTTGGGAGCAGCTGGAAAATGCAATGGTAGCTGTTAAAACAGTAGTTCATGGCCTTGTGG
ACTTCATACAAAATTATAGTAGAAAAGGCCATGAGACCCCTCAG
