>Addgene plasmid #69957 | 4Z30 | addgene partial sequence | sequence record 126231 | T7 5'-TAATACGACTCACTATAGGG-3'
CCCTCTAGAAATAATTTTGTTTAACCTTAAGAAGGAGATATACTATGAGTAATCTAGGTGAGAATAAACA
CTATGAGGTTGCAAAGAAATGCGTTGAGGATTTGGCACTCTACTTAAAACCACTAAGTGGAGGTAAAGGT
GTAGCTAGCTTGAACCAGAGTGCACTGAGCCGTCCAATGCAAAGGAAACTGGTGACACTTGTAAATTGTC
AACTGGTGGAGGAAGAAGGTCGTGTAAGAGCCATGCGAGCAGCTCGTTCCCTTGGAGAAAGAACTGTAAC
AGAACTGATATTACAGCACCAGAACCCTCAGCAGTTGTCTGCCAATCTATGGGCCGCTGTCAGGGCTCGA
GGATGCCAGTTTTTAGGGCCAGCTATGCAAGAAGAGGCCTTGAAGCTGGTGTTACTGGCATTAGAAGATG
GTTCTGCCCTCTCAAGGAAAGTTCTGGTACTTTTTGTTGTGCAGAGACTAGAACCAAGATTTCCTCAGGC
ATCAAAAACAAGTATTGGTCATGTTGTGCAACTACTGTATCGAGCTTCTTGTTTTAAGGTTACCAAAAGA
GATGAAGACTCTTCCCTAATGCAGCTGAAGGAGGAATTTCGGAGTTATGAAGCATTACGCAGAGAACATG
ATGCCCAAATTGTTCATATTGCCATGGAAGCAGGACTCCGTATTTCACCTGAACAGTGGTCCTCTCTTTT
GTATGGTGATTTGGCTCATAAATCACACATGCAGTCTATCATTGATAAGCTACAGTCTCCAGAGTCATTT
GCAAAGAGTGTCCAGGAATTGACAATTGTTTTGCAACGAACAGGTGACCCAGCTAACTTAAATAGACTGA
GGCCTCATTTAGAGCTTCTTGCAAACATAGACCCTAATCCAGACGCTGTTTCACCAACTTGGGAGCAGCT
GGAAAATGCAATGGTAGCTGTTAAAACAGTAGTTCATGGCCTTGTGGACTTCATACAAAATTATAGTAGA
AAAGGCCATGAGACCCCTCAGCACCATCATCACCACCATTGAGGATCCGAATTCGAGCTCCGTCGACAAG
CTTGCGGCGCACTCGAGCACCACCACCACCACCACTGAGATCCGGCTGC
