>Addgene plasmid #69957 | 4Z30 | addgene partial sequence | sequence record 126232 | T7term 5'-GCTAGTTATTGCTCAGCGG-3'
CTTCCTTTCGGGCTTTGTTAGCAGCCGGATCTCAGTGGTGGTGGTGGTGGTGCTCGAGTGCGGCCGCAAG
CTTGTCGACGGAGCTCGAATTCGGATCCTCAATGGTGGTGATGATGGTGCTGAGGGGTCTCATGGCCTTT
TCTACTATAATTTTGTATGAAGTCCACAAGGCCATGAACTACTGTTTTAACAGCTACCATTGCATTTTCC
AGCTGCTCCCAAGTTGGTGAAACAGCGTCTGGATTAGGGTCTATGTTTGCAAGAAGCTCTAAATGAGGCC
TCAGTCTATTTAAGTTAGCTGGGTCACCTGTTCGTTGCAAAACAATTGTCAATTCCTGGACACTCTTTGC
AAATGACTCTGGAGACTGTAGCTTATCAATGATAGACTGCATGTGTGATTTATGAGCCAAATCACCATAC
AAAAGAGAGGACCACTGTTCAGGTGAAATACGGAGTCCTGCTTCCATGGCAATATGAACAATTTGGGCAT
CATGTTCTCTGCGTAATGCTTCATAACTCCGAAATTCCTCCTTCAGCTGCATTAGGGAAGAGTCTTCATC
TCTTTTGGTAACCTTAAAACAAGAAGCTCGATACAGTAGTTGCACAACATGACCAATACTTGTTTTTGAT
GCCTGAGGAAATCTTGGTTCTAGTCTCTGCACAACAAAAAGTACCAGAACTTTCCTTGAGAGGGCAGAAC
CATCTTCTAATGCCAGTAACACCAGCTTCAAGGCCTCTTCTTGCATAGCTGGCCCTAAAAACTGGCATCC
TCGAGCCCTGACAGCGGCCCATAGATTGGCAGACAACTGCTGAGGGTTCTGGTGCTGTAATATCAGTTCT
GTTACAGTTCTTTCTCCAAGGGAACGAGCTGCTCGCATGGCTCTTACACGACCTTCTTCCTCCACCAGTT
GACAATTTACAAGTGTCACCAGTTTCCTTTGCATTGGACGGCTCAGTGCACTCTGGTTCAAGCTAGCTAC
ACCTTTACCTCCACTTAGTGGTTTTAAGTAGAGTGCCAAATCCTCAACGCATTTCTTTGCAACCTCATAG
TGTTTATTCTCACCTAGATTACTCATAGTATATCTCCTTCTTAAGGTTAAACAAAATTATTTCTAGAGGG
GAAT
